>Addgene plasmid #89150 | pOTTC1329 - pAAV EF1a HA-hM4D(Gi) | addgene full sequence | sequence record 193612 | Addgene NGS Result
GGCCTTTTGCTGGCCTTTTGCTCACATGTCCTGCAGGCAGCTGCGCGCTCGCTCGCTCACTGAGGCCGCC
CGGGCGTCGGGCGACCTTTGGTCGCCCGGCCTCAGTGAGCGAGCGAGCGCGCAGAGAGGGAGTGGCCAAC
TCCATCACTAGGGGTTCCTGCGGCCGCACGCGTAAGCTTTGCAAAGATGGATAAAGTTTTAAACAGAGAG
GAATCTTTGCAGCTAATGGACCTTCTAGGTCTTGAAAGGAGTGGGAATTGGCTCCGGTGCCCGTCAGTGG
GCAGAGCGCACATCGCCCACAGTCCCCGAGAAGTTGGGGGGAGGGGTCGGCAATTGAACCGGTGCCTAGA
GAAGGTGGCGCGGGGTAAACTGGGAAAGTGATGTCGTGTACTGGCTCCGCCTTTTTCCCGAGGGTGGGGG
AGAACCGTATATAAGTGCAGTAGTCGCCGTGAACGTTCTTTTTCGCAACGGGTTTGCCGCCAGAACACAG
GTAAGTGCCGTGTGTGGTTCCCGCGGGCCTGGCCTCTTTACGGGTTATGGCCCTTGCGTGCCTTGAATTA
CTTCCACCTGGCTGCAGTACGTGATTCTTGATCCCGAGCTTCGGGTTGGAAGTGGGTGGGAGAGTTCGAG
GCCTTGCGCTTAAGGAGCCCCTTCGCCTCGTGCTTGAGTTGAGGCCTGGCCTGGGCGCTGGGGCCGCCGC
GTGCGAATCTGGTGGCACCTTCGCGCCTGTCTCGCTGCTTTCGATAAGTCTCTAGCCATTTAAAATTTTT
GATGACCTGCTGCGACGCTTTTTTTCTGGCAAGATAGTCTTGTAAATGCGGGCCAAGATCTGCACACTGG
TATTTCGGTTTTTGGGGCCGCGGGCGGCGACGGGGCCCGTGCGTCCCAGCGCACATGTTCGGCGAGGCGG
GGCCTGCGAGCGCGGCCACCGAGAATCGGACGGGGGTAGTCTCAAGCTGGCCGGCCTGCTCTGGTGCCTG
GCCTCGCGCCGCCGTGTATCGCCCCGCCCTGGGCGGCAAGGCTGGCCCGGTCGGCACCAGTTGCGTGAGC
GGAAAGATGGCCGCTTCCCGGCCCTGCTGCAGGGAGCTCAAAATGGAGGACGCGGCGCTCGGGAGAGCGG
GCGGGTGAGTCACCCACACAAAGGAAAAGGGCCTTTCCGTCCTCAGCCGTCGCTTCATGTGACTCCACGG
AGTACCGGGCGCCGTCCAGGCACCTCGATTAGTTCTCGAGCTTTTGGAGTACGTCGTCTTTAGGTTGGGG
GGAGGGGTTTTATGCGATGGAGTTTCCCCACACTGAGTGGGTGGAGACTGAAGTTAGGCCAGCTTGGCAC
TTGATGTAATTCTCCTTGGAATTTGCCCTTTTTGAGTTTGGATCTTGGTTCATTCTCAAGCCTCAGACAG
TGGTTCAAAGTTTTTTTCTTCCATTTCAGGTGTCGTGAGGTACCGGATCCAGTCGAGAAGGTACCGGATC
CTCTAGAGTCGACGCCACCATGTACCCATACGATGTTCCAGATTACGCTATGGCCAACTTCACACCTGTC
AATGGCAGCTCGGGCAATCAGTCCGTGCGCCTGGTCACGTCATCATCCCACAATCGCTATGAGACGGTGG
AAATGGTCTTCATTGCCACAGTGACAGGCTCCCTGAGCCTGGTGACTGTCGTGGGCAACATCCTGGTGAT
GCTGTCCATCAAGGTCAACAGGCAGCTGCAGACAGTCAACAACTACTTCCTCTTCAGCCTGGCGTGTGCT
GATCTCATCATAGGCGCCTTCTCCATGAACCTCTACACCGTGTACATCATCAAGGGCTACTGGCCCCTGG
GCGCCGTGGTCTGCGACCTGTGGCTGGCCCTGGACTGCGTGGTGAGCAACGCCTCCGTCATGAACCTTCT
CATCATCAGCTTTGACCGCTACTTCTGCGTCACCAAGCCTCTCACCTACCCTGCCCGGCGCACCACCAAG
ATGGCAGGCCTCATGATTGCTGCTGCCTGGGTACTGTCCTTCGTGCTCTGGGCGCCTGCCATCTTGTTCT
GGCAGTTTGTGGTGGGTAAGCGGACGGTGCCCGACAACCAGTGCTTCATCCAGTTCCTGTCCAACCCAGC
AGTGACCTTTGGCACAGCCATTGCTGGCTTCTACCTGCCTGTGGTCATCATGACGGTGCTGTACATCCAC
ATCTCCCTGGCCAGTCGCAGCCGAGTCCACAAGCACCGGCCCGAGGGCCCGAAGGAGAAGAAAGCCAAGA
CGCTGGCCTTCCTCAAGAGCCCACTAATGAAGCAGAGCGTCAAGAAGCCCCCGCCCGGGGAGGCCGCCCG
GGAGGAGCTGCGCAATGGCAAGCTGGAGGAGGCCCCCCCGCCAGCGCTGCCACCGCCACCGCGCCCCGTG
GCTGATAAGGACACTTCCAATGAGTCCAGCTCAGGCAGTGCCACCCAGAACACCAAGGAACGCCCAGCCA
CAGAGCTGTCCACCACAGAGGCCACCACGCCCGCCATGCCCGCCCCTCCCCTGCAGCCGCGGGCCCTCAA
CCCAGCCTCCAGATGGTCCAAGATCCAGATTGTGACGAAGCAGACAGGCAATGAGTGTGTGACAGCCATT
GAGATTGTGCCTGCCACGCCGGCTGGCATGCGCCCTGCGGCCAACGTGGCCCGCAAGTTCGCCAGCATCG
CTCGCAACCAGGTGCGCAAGAAGCGGCAGATGGCGGCCCGGGAGCGCAAAGTGACACGAACGATCTTTGC
CATTCTGCTTGCCTTCATCCTCACCTGGACGCCCTACAACGTCATGGTCCTGGTGAACACCTTCTGCCAG
AGCTGCATCCCTGACACGGTGTGGTCCATTGGCTACTGGCTCTGCTACGTCAACAGCACCATCAACCCTG
CCTGCTATGCTCTGTGCAACGCCACCTTTAAAAAGACCTTCCGGCACCTGCTGCTGTGCCAGTATCGGAA
CATCGGCACTGCCAGGTAGGCGGCCGCGATATCGCCATCAAGCTTATCGATAATCAACCTCTGGATTACA
AAATTTGTGAAAGATTGACTGGTATTCTTAACTATGTTGCTCCTTTTACGCTATGTGGATACGCTGCTTT
AATGCCTTTGTATCATGCTATTGCTTCCCGTATGGCTTTCATTTTCTCCTCCTTGTATAAATCCTGGTTG
CTGTCTCTTTATGAGGAGTTGTGGCCCGTTGTCAGGCAACGTGGCGTGGTGTGCACTGTGTTTGCTGACG
CAACCCCCACTGGTTGGGGCATTGCCACCACCTGTCAGCTCCTTTCCGGGACTTTCGCTTTCCCCCTCCC
TATTGCCACGGCGGAACTCATCGCCGCCTGCCTTGCCCGCTGCTGGACAGGGGCTCGGCTGTTGGGCACT
GACAATTCCGTGGTGTTGTCGGGGAAATCATCGTCCTTTCCTTGGCTGCTCGCCTATGTTGCCACCTGGA
TTCTGCGCGGGACGTCCTTCTGCTACGTCCCTTCGGCCCTCAATCCAGCGGACCTTCCTTCCCGCGGCCT
GCTGCCGGCTCTGCGGCCTCTTCCGCGTCTTCGCCTTCGCCCTCAGACGAGTCGGATCTCCCTTTGGGCC
GCCTCCCCGCATCGATACCGAGCGCTGCTCGAGAGATCTACGGGTGGCATCCCTGTGACCCCTCCCCAGT
GCCTCTCCTGGCCCTGGAAGTTGCCACTCCAGTGCCCACCAGCCTTGTCCTAATAAAATTAAGTTGCATC
ATTTTGTCTGACTAGGTGTCCTTCTATAATATTATGGGGTGGAGGGGGGTGGTATGGAGCAAGGGGCAAG
TTGGGAAGACAACCTGTAGGGCCTGCGGGGTCTATTGGGAACCAAGCTGGAGTGCAGTGGCACAATCTTG
GCTCACTGCAATCTCCGCCTCCTGGGTTCAAGCGATTCTCCTGCCTCAGCCTCCCGAGTTGTTGGGATTC
CAGGCATGCATGACCAGGCTCAGCTAATTTTTGTTTTTTTGGTAGAGACGGGGTTTCACCATATTGGCCA
GGCTGGTCTCCAACTCCTAATCTCAGGTGATCTACCCACCTTGGCCTCCCAAATTGCTGGGATTACAGGC
GTGAACCACTGCTCCCTTCCCTGTCCTTCTGATTTTGTAGGTAACCACGTGCGGACCGAGCGGCCGCAGG
AACCCCTAGTGATGGAGTTGGCCACTCCCTCTCTGCGCGCTCGCTCGCTCACTGAGGCCGGGCGACCAAA
GGTCGCCCGACGCCCGGGCTTTGCCCGGGCGGCCTCAGTGAGCGAGCGAGCGCGCAGCTGCCTGCAGGGG
CGCCTGATGCGGTATTTTCTCCTTACGCATCTGTGCGGTATTTCACACCGCATA
[95 nt withheld, positions 4325-4419]
T
[46 nt withheld, positions 4421-4466]
C
[141 nt withheld, positions 4468-4608]
CCTTTGACGTTGGAGTCCACGTTCTTT
[37 nt withheld, positions 4636-4672]
ACTCTATCTCGGGCTATTCTTTTGATTTATAAGGGATTTTGCCGATTTCGGTCTATTGGTTAAAAAATGA
GCTGATTTAACAAAAATTTAACGCGAATTTTAACAAAATATTAACGTTTACAATTTTATGGTGCACTCTC
AGTACAATCTGCTCTGATGCCGCATAGTTAAGCCAGCCCCGACACCCGCCAACACCCGCTGACGCGCCCT
GACGGGCTTGTCTGCTCCCGGCATCCGCTTACAGACAAGCTGTGACCGTCTCCGGGAGCTGCATGTGTCA
GAGGTTTTCACCGTCATCACCGAAACGCGCGAGACGAAAGGGCCTCGTGATACGCCTATTTTTATAGGTT
AATGTCATGATAATAATGGTTTCTTAGACGTCAGGTGGCACTTTTCGGGGAAATGTGCGCGGAACCCCTA
TTTGTTTATTTTTCTAAATACATTCAAATATGTATCCGCTCATGAGACAATAACCCTGATAAATGCTTCA
ATAATATTGAAAAAGGAAGAGTATGAGTATTCAACATTTCCGTGTCGCCCTTATTCCCTTTTTTGCGGCA
TTTTGCCTTCCTGTTTTTGCTCACCCAGAAACGCTGGTGAAAGTAAAAGATGCTGAAGATCAGTTGGGTG
CACGAGTGGGTTACATCGAACTGGATCTCAACAGCGGTAAGATCCTTGAGAGTTTTCGCCCCGAAGAACG
TTTTCCAATGATGAGCACTTTTAAAGTTCTGCTATGTGGCGCGGTATTATCCCGTATTGACGCCGGGCAA
GAGCAACTCGGTCGCCGCATACACTATTCTCAGAATGACTTGGTTGAGTACTCACCAGTCACAGAAAAGC
ATCTTACGGATGGCATGACAGTAAGAGAATTATGCAGTGCTGCCATAACCATGAGTGATAACACTGCGGC
CAACTTACTTCTGACAACGATCGGAGGACCGAAGGAGCTAACCGCTTTTTTGCACAACATGGGGGATCAT
GTAACTCGCCTTGATCGTTGGGAACCGGAGCTGAATGAAGCCATACCAAACGACGAGCGTGACACCACGA
TGCCTGTAGCAATGGCAACAACGTTGCGCAAACTATTAACTGGCGAACTACTTACTCTAGCTTCCCGGCA
ACAATTAATAGACTGGATGGAGGCGGATAAAGTTGCAGGACCACTTCTGCGCTCGGCCCTTCCGGCTGGC
TGGTTTATTGCTGATAAATCTGGAGCCGGTGAGCGTGGGTCTCGCGGTATCATTGCAGCACTGGGGCCAG
ATGGTAAGCCCTCCCGTATCGTAGTTATCTACACGACGGGGAGTCAGGCAACTATGGATGAACGAAATAG
ACAGATCGCTGAGATAGGTGCCTCACTGATTAAGCATTGGTAACTGTCAGACCAAGTTTACTCATATATA
CTTTAGATTGATTTAAAACTTCATTTTTAATTTAAAAGGATCTAGGTGAAGATCCTTTTTGATAATCTCA
TGACCAAAATCCCTTAACGTGAGTTTTCGTTCCACTGAGCGTCAGACCCCGTAGAAAAGATCAAAGGATC
TTCTTGAGATCCTTTTTTTCTGCGCGTAATCTGCTGCTTGCAAACAAAAAAACCACCGCTACCAGCGGTG
GTTTGTTTGCCGGATCAAGAGCTACCAACTCTTTTTCCGAAGGTAACTGGCTTCAGCAGAGCGCAGATAC
CAAATACTGTTCTTCTAGTGTAGCCGTAGTTAGGCCACCACTTCAAGAACTCTGTAGCACCGCCTACATA
CCTCGCTCTGCTAATCCTGTTACCAGTGGCTGCTGCCAGTGGCGATAAGTCGTGTCTTACCGGGTTGGAC
TCAAGACGATAGTTACCGGATAAGGCGCAGCGGTCGGGCTGAACGGGGGGTTCGTGCACACAGCCCAGCT
TGGAGCGAACGACCTACACCGAACTGAGATACCTACAGCGTGAGCTATGAGAAAGCGCCACGCTTCCCGA
AGGGAGAAAGGCGGACAGGTATCCGGTAAGCGGCAGGGTCGGAACAGGAGAGCGCACGAGGGAGCTTCCA
GGGGGAAACGCCTGGTATCTTTATAGTCCTGTCGGGTTTCGCCACCTCTGACTTGAGCGTCGATTTTTGT
GATGCTCGTCAGGGGGGCGGAGCCTATGGAAAAACGCCAGCAACGCGGCCTTTTTACGGTTCCT
Features (pLannotate 1.2.2; 17 found; start..end, strand, type, name):
     41..68      +  repeat_region  AAV2 ITR (fragment): inverted terminal repeat of adeno-associated virus serotype 2 inverted
     97..124     +  repeat_region  AAV2 ITR (fragment): inverted terminal repeat of adeno-associated virus serotype 2 inverted
    187..253     +  CDS            small t antigen (fragment): SV40 (simian virus 40) small t antigen
    260..1438    +  promoter       EF-1α promoter: strong constitutive promoter for human elongation factor EF-1α
   1466..1483    +  misc_feature   MCS (fragment): pUC18/19 multiple cloning site
   1493..1519    +  CDS            3xHA (fragment): three tandem HA epitope tags
   1520..2956    +  CDS            CHRM4: ACM4_HUMAN - Experimental evidence at protein level: Swiss-Prot protein existence level 1. The muscarinic acetylcholine receptor mediates various cellular responses, including inhibition of adenylate cyclase, breakdown of phosphoinositides and modulation of potassium channels through the action of G proteins. Primary transducing effect is inhibition of adenylate cyclase. From Homo sapiens (Human).
   2992..3580    +  misc_feature   WPRE: woodchuck hepatitis virus posttranscriptional regulatory element
   3612..4088    +  polyA_signal   hGH poly(A) signal: human growth hormone polyadenylation signal
   4128..4268    +  repeat_region  AAV2 ITR: inverted terminal repeat of adeno-associated virus serotype 2 inverted
   4273..4324    -  misc_feature   bom (fragment): basis of mobility region from pBR322
   4343..4798    +  rep_origin     f1 ori (sequence partly withheld): f1 bacteriophage origin of replication; arrow indicates direction of (+) strand synthesis
   4799..4848    -  misc_feature   bom (fragment): basis of mobility region from pBR322
   4950..4985    -  CDS            rop (fragment): Rop protein, which maintains plasmids at low copy number; rop
   5080..5184    +  promoter       AmpR promoter: bla
   5185..6045    +  CDS            AmpR: β-lactamase; bla; confers resistance to ampicillin, carbenicillin, and related antibiotics
   6216..6804    +  rep_origin     ori: high-copy-number ColE1/pMB1/pBR322/pUC origin of replication
