[The description below was written by a language model from this plasmid's Addgene catalogue record and pLannotate feature annotations shown in this document.]
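Description:
pOTTC1329 - pAAV EF1a HA-hM4D(Gi) is an AAV transfer (genome) plasmid for mammalian expression, built on the pAAV EF1a DIO backbone. The coding sequence was inserted between the BamHI and EcoRV sites by ligation-independent cloning, which removed the lox sites. Expression is therefore constitutive rather than Cre-dependent, unlike the parental double-floxed inverted design. The 6,836 nt sequenced plasmid is propagated in bacteria through a ColE1/pUC-type origin with ampicillin selection (AmpR under its own bla promoter), and it also carries an f1 phage origin. The catalogue lists it as low copy.

The expression cassette lies between AAV2 inverted terminal repeats, which allow the intervening DNA to be replicated and packaged into recombinant AAV particles when rep/cap and helper functions are supplied in trans. The right ITR is annotated in full, while the left one is detected only as short fragments. This may reflect annotation or sequencing difficulty in this repeat-rich region, or a partial ITR. Within the cassette, the human EF-1α promoter drives an N-terminal HA epitope tag (annotated as a fragment of a 3xHA feature) fused to hM4D(Gi), an engineered derivative of the human M4 muscarinic receptor (CHRM4). It is followed by a WPRE, which enhances transcript stability and expression, and the human growth hormone polyadenylation signal. The catalogue's alternate name calls the insert "Gq-coupled", but the construct name and stated purpose identify it as the Gi-coupled inhibitory DREADD.

The plasmid is used to make AAV vectors, or for direct transfection, for chemogenetic silencing of transduced cells, with the HA tag allowing immunodetection of the receptor. The associated study examined DREADD occupancy and activation by clozapine derived from the designer ligand.
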