Addgene plasmid #89150: pOTTC1329 - pAAV EF1a HA-hM4D(Gi)
Purpose: An AAV packaging plasmid that expresses HA-tagged hM4D(Gi) inhibitory DREADD from the EF1a promoter.
Depositing lab: Brandon Harvey. Depositing organization: National Institute on Drug Abuse (NIDA). Publication: Chemogenetics revealed: DREADD occupancy and activation via converted clozapine. Gomez JL, Bonaventura J, Lesniak W, Mathews WB, Sysa-Shah P, Rodriguez LA, Ellis RJ, Richie CT, Harvey BK, Dannals RF, Pomper MG, Bonci A, Michaelides M. Science. 2017 Aug 4;357(6350):503-507. doi: 10.1126/science.aan2475. PubMed 28774929.
Backbone
  Vector backbone: pAAV EF1a DIO
  Backbone manufacturer: Karl Deisseroth
  Backbone size w/o insert (bp): 5239
  Modifications to backbone: lox sites were removed when CDS was added between BamHI and EcoRV
  Vector type: Mammalian Expression, AAV
Growth in bacteria
  Bacterial resistance: Ampicillin, 100 μg/mL
  Growth temperature: 30°C
  Growth strain: NEB Stable
  Copy number: Low Copy
Gene/Insert
  Gene/Insert name: hM4D(Gi) (alt name: Gq-coupled inhibitory DREADD)
  Promoter: EF1a
  Tag / fusion protein: HA (N terminal on insert)
  Cloning method: Ligation Independent Cloning
  Sequencing primers: 5′ EF1a F1; 3′ WPRE R1
Resource information
  A portion of this plasmid was derived from a plasmid made by: the ORF for hM4D(Gi) was provided by Bryan Roth.
Terms and licenses: Academic/Nonprofit Terms; Industry Terms: Not Available to Industry
How to cite: pOTTC1329 - pAAV EF1a HA-hM4D(Gi) was a gift from Brandon Harvey (Addgene plasmid # 89150 ; http://n2t.net/addgene:89150 ; RRID:Addgene_89150)
